>Addgene plasmid #206171 | Lenti-6XPRE-GFP | addgene full sequence | sequence record 414757 | Addgene NGS Result
AATGTAGTCTTATGCAATACTCTTGTAGTCTTGCAACATGGTAACGATGAGTTAGCAACATGCCTTACAA
GGAGAGAAAAAGCACCGTGCATGCCGATTGGTGGAAGTAAGGTGGTACGATCGTGCCTTATTAGGAAGGC
AACAGACGGGTCTGACATGGATTGGACGAACCACTGAATTGCCGCATTGCAGAGATATTGTATTTAAGTG
CCTAGCTCGATACATAAACGGGTCTCTCTGGTTAGACCAGATCTGAGCCTGGGAGCTCTCTGGCTAACTA
GGGAACCCACTGCTTAAGCCTCAATAAAGCTTGCCTTGAGTGCTTCAAGTAGTGTGTGCCCGTCTGTTGT
GTGACTCTGGTAACTAGAGATCCCTCAGACCCTTTTAGTCAGTGTGGAAAATCTCTAGCAGTGGCGCCCG
AACAGGGACTTGAAAGCGAAAGGGAAACCAGAGGAGCTCTCTCGACGCAGGACTCGGCTTGCTGAAGCGC
GCACGGCAAGAGGCGAGGGGCGGCGACTGGTGAGTACGCCAAAAATTTTGACTAGCGGAGGCTAGAAGGA
GAGAGATGGGTGCGAGAGCGTCAGTATTAAGCGGGGGAGAATTAGATCGCGATGGGAAAAAATTCGGTTA
AGGCCAGGGGGAAAGAAAAAATATAAATTAAAACATATAGTATGGGCAAGCAGGGAGCTAGAACGATTCG
CAGTTAATCCTGGCCTGTTAGAAACATCAGAAGGCTGTAGACAAATACTGGGACAGCTACAACCATCCCT
TCAGACAGGATCAGAAGAACTTAGATCATTATATAATACAGTAGCAACCCTCTATTGTGTGCATCAAAGG
ATAGAGATAAAAGACACCAAGGAAGCTTTAGACAAGATAGAGGAAGAGCAAAACAAAAGTAAGACCACCG
CACAGCAAGCGGCCGCTGATCTTCAGACCTGGAGGAGGAGATATGAGGGACAATTGGAGAAGTGAATTAT
ATAAATATAAAGTAGTAAAAATTGAACCATTAGGAGTAGCACCCACCAAGGCAAAGAGAAGAGTGGTGCA
GAGAGAAAAAAGAGCAGTGGGAATAGGAGCTTTGTTCCTTGGGTTCTTGGGAGCAGCAGGAAGCACTATG
GGCGCAGCGTCAATGACGCTGACGGTACAGGCCAGACAATTATTGTCTGGTATAGTGCAGCAGCAGAACA
ATTTGCTGAGGGCTATTGAGGCGCAACAGCATCTGTTGCAACTCACAGTCTGGGGCATCAAGCAGCTCCA
GGCAAGAATCCTGGCTGTGGAAAGATACCTAAAGGATCAACAGCTCCTGGGGATTTGGGGTTGCTCTGGA
AAACTCATTTGCACCACTGCTGTGCCTTGGAATGCTAGTTGGAGTAATAAATCTCTGGAACAGATTTGGA
ATCACACGACCTGGATGGAGTGGGACAGAGAAATTAACAATTACACAAGCTTAATACACTCCTTAATTGA
AGAATCGCAAAACCAGCAAGAAAAGAATGAACAAGAATTATTGGAATTAGATAAATGGGCAAGTTTGTGG
AATTGGTTTAACATAACAAATTGGCTGTGGTATATAAAATTATTCATAATGATAGTAGGAGGCTTGGTAG
GTTTAAGAATAGTTTTTGCTGTACTTTCTATAGTGAATAGAGTTAGGCAGGGATATTCACCATTATCGTT
TCAGACCCACCTCCCAACCCCGAGGGGACCCGACAGGCCCGAAGGAATAGAAGAAGAAGGTGGAGAGAGA
GACAGAGACAGATCCATTCGATTAGTGAACGGATCTCGACGGTATCGGTTAACTTTTAAAAGAAAAGGGG
GGATTGGGGGGTACAGTGCAGGGGAAAGAATAGTAGACATAATAGCAACAGACATACAAACTAAAGAATT
ACAAAAACAAATTACAAAAATTCAAAATTTTATCGATAAGCTTGTCTAGAGGATCCACTAGTCCAGTGTG
GTGGAATTCTGCAGATATCAACAAGTTTGTACAAAAAAGCAGGCTGGAGACCCAAGCTTGGTACCGAGCT
CGGATCTGTAGCTAGAACATCCTGTACAGTATCCGTAGCTAGAACATCCTGTACAGGATCTGTAGCTAGA
ACATCCTGTACAGTATCCGTAGCTAGAACATCCTGTACAGGATCTGTAGCTAGAACATCCTGTACAGTAT
CCGTAGCTAGAACATCCTGTACAGGATCCTCTAGAGGGTATATAATGGGGGCCACTCGAGCATGCATCTA
GAGGCACCCAACTTTTCTATACAAAGTTGCCATGGTGAGCAAGGGCGAGGAGCTGTTCACCGGGGTGGTG
CCCATCCTGGTCGAGCTGGACGGCGACGTAAACGGCCACAAGTTCAGCGTGTCCGGCGAGGGCGAGGGCG
ATGCCACCTACGGCAAGCTGACCCTGAAGTTCATCTGCACCACCGGCAAGCTGCCCGTGCCCTGGCCCAC
CCTCGTGACCACCCTGACCTACGGCGTGCAGTGCTTCAGCCGCTACCCCGACCACATGAAGCAGCACGAC
TTCTTCAAGTCCGCCATGCCCGAAGGCTACGTCCAGGAGCGCACCATCTTCTTCAAGGACGACGGCAACT
ACAAGACCCGCGCCGAGGTGAAGTTCGAGGGCGACACCCTGGTGAACCGCATCGAGCTGAAGGGCATCGA
CTTCAAGGAGGACGGCAACATCCTGGGGCACAAGCTGGAGTACAACTACAACAGCCACAACGTCTATATC
ATGGCCGACAAGCAGAAGAACGGCATCAAGGTGAACTTCAAGATCCGCCACAACATCGAGGACGGCAGCG
TGCAGCTCGCCGACCACTACCAGCAGAACACCCCCATCGGCGACGGCCCCGTGCTGCTGCCCGACAACCA
CTACCTGAGCACCCAGTCCGCCCTGAGCAAAGACCCCAACGAGAAGCGCGATCACATGGTCCTGCTGGAG
TTCGTGACCGCCGCCGGGATCACTCTCGGCATGGACGAGCTGTACAAGTAAACAACTTTGTATAATAAAG
TTGTACAGTGCCTCTCCTGGCCTTGGAAGTTGCCACTCCAGTGCCCACCAGCCTTGTCCTAATAAAATTA
AGTTGCATCATTTTGTCTGACTAGGTGTCCTTCTATAATATTATGGGGTGGAGGGGGGTGGTATGGAGCA
AGGGGCAAGTTGGGAAGACAACCTGTAGGGCCTGCGGGGTCTATTGGGAACCAAGCTGGAGTGCAGTGGC
ACAATCTTGGCTCACTGCAATCTCCGCCTCCTGGGTTCAAGCGATTCTCCTGCCTCAGCCTCCCGAGTTG
TTGGGATTCCAGGCATGCATGACCAGGCTCAGCTAATTTTTGTTTTTTTGGTAGAGACGGGGTTTCACCA
TATTGGCCAGGCTGGTCTCCAACTCCTAATCTCAGGTGATCTACCCACCTTGGCCTCCCAAATTGCTGGG
ATTACAGGCGTGAACCACTGCTCCCTTCCCTGTCCTTCTGATTTTAAAATAACTATACCAGCAGGAGGAC
GTCCAGACACAGCATAGGCTACCTGGCCATGCCCAACCGGTGGGACATTTGAGTTGCTTGCTTGGCACTG
TCCTCTCATGCGTTGGGTCCACTCAGTAGATGCCTGTTGAACCCAGCTTTCTTGTACAAAGTGGTTGATA
TCCAGCACAGTGGCGGCCGCTCGAGTCTAGAGGTGGCGATGGTTCCGGTGTGGAAAGTCCCCAGGCTCCC
CAGCAGGCAGAAGTATGCAAAGCATGCATCTCAATTAGTCAGCAACCAGGTGTGGAAAGTCCCCAGGCTC
CCCAGCAGGCAGAAGTATGCAAAGCATGCATCTCAATTAGTCAGCAACCATAGTCCCGCCCCTAACTCCG
CCCATCCCGCCCCTAACTCCGCCCAGTTCCGCCCATTCTCCGCCCCATGGCTGACTAATTTTTTTTATTT
ATGCAGAGGCCGAGGCCGCCTCTGCCTCTGAGCTATTCCAGAAGTAGTGAGGAGGCTTTTTTGGAGGCCT
AGGCTTTTGCAAAAAGCTCCCGGGAGCTTGTATATCCATTTTCGGATCTGATCAGCACCGCATGATTGAA
CAAGATGGATTGCACGCAGGTTCTCCGGCCGCTTGGGTGGAGAGGCTATTCGGCTATGACTGGGCACAAC
AGACAATCGGCTGCTCTGATGCCGCCGTGTTCCGGCTGTCAGCGCAGGGGCGCCCGGTTCTTTTTGTCAA
GACCGACCTGTCCGGTGCCCTGAATGAACTGCAGGACGAGGCAGCGCGGCTATCGTGGCTGGCCACGACG
GGCGTTCCTTGCGCAGCTGTGCTCGACGTTGTCACTGAAGCGGGAAGGGACTGGCTGCTATTGGGCGAAG
TGCCGGGGCAGGATCTCCTGTCATCTCACCTTGCTCCTGCCGAGAAAGTATCCATCATGGCTGATGCAAT
GCGGCGGCTGCATACGCTTGATCCGGCTACCTGCCCATTCGACCACCAAGCGAAACATCGCATCGAGCGA
GCACGTACTCGGATGGAAGCCGGTCTTGTCGATCAGGATGATCTGGACGAAGAGCATCAGGGGCTCGCGC
CAGCCGAACTGTTCGCCAGGCTCAAGGCGCGCATGCCCGACGGCGAGGATCTCGTCGTGACCCATGGCGA
TGCCTGCTTGCCGAATATCATGGTGGAAAATGGCCGCTTTTCTGGATTCATCGACTGTGGCCGGCTGGGT
GTGGCGGACCGCTATCAGGACATAGCGTTGGCTACCCGTGATATTGCTGAAGAGCTTGGCGGCGAATGGG
CTGACCGCTTCCTCGTGCTTTACGGTATCGCCGCTCCCGATTCGCAGCGCATCGCCTTCTATCGCCTTCT
TGACGAGTTCTTCTAAGCACAATTCGAGCTCGGTACCTTTAAGACCAATGACTTACAAGGCAGCTGTAGA
TCTTAGCCACTTTTTAAAAGAAAAGGGGGGACTGGAAGGGCTAATTCACTCCCAACGAAGACAAGATCTG
CTTTTTGCTTGTACTGGGTCTCTCTGGTTAGACCAGATCTGAGCCTGGGAGCTCTCTGGCTAACTAGGGA
ACCCACTGCTTAAGCCTCAATAAAGCTTGCCTTGAGTGCTTCAAGTAGTGTGTGCCCGTCTGTTGTGTGA
CTCTGGTAACTAGAGATCCCTCAGACCCTTTTAGTCAGTGTGGAAAATCTCTAGCAGTAGTAGTTCATGT
CATCTTATTATTCAGTATTTATAACTTGCAAAGAAATGAATATCAGAGAGTGAGAGGAACTTGTTTATTG
CAGCTTATAATGGTTACAAATAAAGCAATAGCATCACAAATTTCACAAATAAAGCATTTTTTTCACTGCA
TTCTAGTTGTGGTTTGTCCAAACTCATCAATGTATCTTATCATGTCTGGCTCTAGCTATCCCGCCCCTAA
CTCCGCCCATCCCGCCCCTAACTCCGCCCAGTTCCGCCCATTCTCCGCCCCATGGCTGACTAATTTTTTT
TATTTATGCAGAGGCCGAGGCCGCCTCGGCCTCTGAGCTATTCCAGAAGTAGTGAGGAGGCTTTTTTGGA
GGCCTAGGGACGTACCCAATTCGCCCTATAGTGAGTCGTATTACGCGCGCTCACTGGCCGTCGTTTTACA
ACGTCGTGACTGGGAAAACCCTGGCGTTACCCAACTTAATCGCCTTGCAGCACATCCCCCTTTCGCCAGC
TGGCGTAATAGCGAAGAGGCCCGCACCGATCGCCCTTCCCAACAGTTGCGCAGCCTGAATGGCGAATGGG
[124 nt withheld, positions 5741-5864]
C
[91 nt withheld, positions 5866-5956]
A
[49 nt withheld, positions 5958-6006]
CCTTTGACGTTGGAGTCCACGTTCTTT
[37 nt withheld, positions 6034-6070]
ACCCTATCTCGGTCTATTCTTTTGATTTATAAGGGATTTTGCCGATTTCGGCCTATTGGTTAAAAAATGA
GCTGATTTAACAAAAATTTAACGCGAATTTTAACAAAATATTAACGCTTACAATTTAGGTGGCACTTTTC
GGGGAAATGTGCGCGGAACCCCTATTTGTTTATTTTTCTAAATACATTCAAATATGTATCCGCTCATGAG
ACAATAACCCTGATAAATGCTTCAATAATATTGAAAAAGGAAGAGTATGAGTATTCAACATTTCCGTGTC
GCCCTTATTCCCTTTTTTGCGGCATTTTGCCTTCCTGTTTTTGCTCACCCAGAAACGCTGGTGAAAGTAA
AAGATGCTGAAGATCAGTTGGGTGCACGAGTGGGTTACATCGAACTGGATCTCAACAGCGGTAAGATCCT
TGAGAGTTTTCGCCCCGAAGAACGTTTTCCAATGATGAGCACTTTTAAAGTTCTGCTATGTGGCGCGGTA
TTATCCCGTATTGACGCCGGGCAAGAGCAACTCGGTCGCCGCATACACTATTCTCAGAATGACTTGGTTG
AGTACTCACCAGTCACAGAAAAGCATCTTACGGATGGCATGACAGTAAGAGAATTATGCAGTGCTGCCAT
AACCATGAGTGATAACACTGCGGCCAACTTACTTCTGACAACGATCGGAGGACCGAAGGAGCTAACCGCT
TTTTTGCACAACATGGGGGATCATGTAACTCGCCTTGATCGTTGGGAACCGGAGCTGAATGAAGCCATAC
CAAACGACGAGCGTGACACCACGATGCCTGTAGCAATGGCAACAACGTTGCGCAAACTATTAACTGGCGA
ACTACTTACTCTAGCTTCCCGGCAACAATTAATAGACTGGATGGAGGCGGATAAAGTTGCAGGACCACTT
CTGCGCTCGGCCCTTCCGGCTGGCTGGTTTATTGCTGATAAATCTGGAGCCGGTGAGCGTGGGTCTCGCG
GTATCATTGCAGCACTGGGGCCAGATGGTAAGCCCTCCCGTATCGTAGTTATCTACACGACGGGGAGTCA
GGCAACTATGGATGAACGAAATAGACAGATCGCTGAGATAGGTGCCTCACTGATTAAGCATTGGTAACTG
TCAGACCAAGTTTACTCATATATACTTTAGATTGATTTAAAACTTCATTTTTAATTTAAAAGGATCTAGG
TGAAGATCCTTTTTGATAATCTCATGACCAAAATCCCTTAACGTGAGTTTTCGTTCCACTGAGCGTCAGA
CCCCGTAGAAAAGATCAAAGGATCTTCTTGAGATCCTTTTTTTCTGCGCGTAATCTGCTGCTTGCAAACA
AAAAAACCACCGCTACCAGCGGTGGTTTGTTTGCCGGATCAAGAGCTACCAACTCTTTTTCCGAAGGTAA
CTGGCTTCAGCAGAGCGCAGATACCAAATACTGTTCTTCTAGTGTAGCCGTAGTTAGGCCACCACTTCAA
GAACTCTGTAGCACCGCCTACATACCTCGCTCTGCTAATCCTGTTACCAGTGGCTGCTGCCAGTGGCGAT
AAGTCGTGTCTTACCGGGTTGGACTCAAGACGATAGTTACCGGATAAGGCGCAGCGGTCGGGCTGAACGG
GGGGTTCGTGCACACAGCCCAGCTTGGAGCGAACGACCTACACCGAACTGAGATACCTACAGCGTGAGCT
ATGAGAAAGCGCCACGCTTCCCGAAGGGAGAAAGGCGGACAGGTATCCGGTAAGCGGCAGGGTCGGAACA
GGAGAGCGCACGAGGGAGCTTCCAGGGGGAAACGCCTGGTATCTTTATAGTCCTGTCGGGTTTCGCCACC
TCTGACTTGAGCGTCGATTTTTGTGATGCTCGTCAGGGGGGCGGAGCCTATGGAAAAACGCCAGCAACGC
GGCCTTTTTACGGTTCCTGGCCTTTTGCTGGCCTTTTGCTCACATGTTCTTTCCTGCGTTATCCCCTGAT
TCTGTGGATAACCGTATTACCGCCTTTGAGTGAGCTGATACCGCTCGCCGCAGCCGAACGACCGAGCGCA
GCGAGTCAGTGAGCGAGGAAGCGGAAGAGCGCCCAATACGCAAACCGCCTCTCCCCGCGCGTTGGCCGAT
TCATTAATGCAGCTGGCACGACAGGTTTCCCGACTGGAAAGCGGGCAGTGAGCGCAACGCAATTAATGTG
AGTTAGCTCACTCATTAGGCACCCCAGGCTTTACACTTTATGCTTCCGGCTCGTATGTTGTGTGGAATTG
TGAGCGGATAACAATTTCACACAGGAAACAGCTATGACCATGATTACGCCAAGCGCGCAATTAACCCTCA
CTAAAGGGAACAAAAGCTGGAGCTGCAAGCTT
Features (pLannotate 1.2.2; 31 found; start..end, strand, type, name):
      3..229     +  promoter       RSV promoter: Rous sarcoma virus enhancer/promoter
    230..410     +  LTR            5' LTR (truncated): truncated 5' long terminal repeat (LTR) from HIV-1
    457..582     +  misc_feature   HIV-1 Ψ: packaging signal of human immunodeficiency virus type 1
    566..929     +  CDS            HIV-1 gag (fragment): gag protein from human immunodeficiency virus 1; gag
   1075..1308    +  misc_feature   RRE: The Rev response element (RRE) of HIV-1 allows for Rev-dependent mRNA export from the nucleus to the cytoplasm.
   1685..1785    +  CDS            Rev (fragment): human immunodeficiency virus 1 (HIV-1) Rev protein; rev; enhances nuclear export of unspliced and incompletely spliced viral mRNAs
   1804..1921    +  misc_feature   cPPT/CTS: central polypurine tract and central termination sequence of HIV-1
   1981..2005    +  protein_bind   attB1: mutant version of attB; recombination site for the Gateway® BP reaction BP Clonase™
   2202..2218    +  promoter       minP (fragment): minimal TATA-box promoter with low basal activity
   2249..2269    -  protein_bind   attB4: mutant version of attB; core recombination site for the Gateway® BP reaction BP Clonase™
   2272..2991    +  CDS            EGFP: the original enhanced GFP (Yang et al., 1996) mammalian codon-optimized
   2993..3013    +  protein_bind   attB3: mutant version of attB; core recombination site for the Gateway® BP reaction BP Clonase™
   3016..3611    +  polyA_signal   hGH poly(A) signal: human growth hormone polyadenylation signal
   3611..3635    -  protein_bind   attB2: mutant version of attB; recombination site for the Gateway® BP reaction BP Clonase™
   3687..4003    +  promoter       SV40 promoter: SV40 enhancer and early promoter
   4052..4843    +  CDS            neo: KKA2_KLEPN - Also known as kan, nptII. Experimental evidence at protein level: Swiss-Prot protein existence level 1. Resistance to kanamycin, neomycin, paromomycin, ribostamycin, butirosin and gentamicin B. From Klebsiella pneumoniae.
   4863..4931    +  CDS            nef (fragment): NEF_HV1Z2 - Experimental evidence at protein level: Swiss-Prot protein existence level 1. Extracellular Nef protein targets CD4(+) T-lymphocytes for apoptosis by interacting with CXCR4 surface receptors. From Human immunodeficiency virus type 1 group M subtype D (isolate Z2/CDC-Z34) (HIV-1).
   4933..5166    +  LTR            3' LTR (ΔU3): self-inactivating 3' long terminal repeat (LTR) from HIV-1
   5238..5359    +  polyA_signal   SV40 poly(A) signal: SV40 polyadenylation signal
   5399..5534    +  rep_origin     SV40 ori: SV40 origin of replication
   5555..5573    -  promoter       T7 promoter: promoter for bacteriophage T7 RNA polymerase
   5581..5736    +  CDS            lacZα (fragment): LacZα fragment of β-galactosidase; lacZ fragment
   5741..6169    +  rep_origin     f1 ori (sequence partly withheld): f1 bacteriophage origin of replication; arrow indicates direction of (+) strand synthesis
   6222..6326    +  promoter       AmpR promoter: bla
   6327..7187    +  CDS            AmpR: β-lactamase; bla; confers resistance to ampicillin, carbenicillin, and related antibiotics
   7358..7946    +  rep_origin     ori: high-copy-number ColE1/pMB1/pBR322/pUC origin of replication
   8129..8221    +  CDS            lacI (fragment): lac repressor; lacI; The lac repressor binds to the lac operator to inhibit transcription in E. coli. This inhibition can be relieved by adding lactose or isopropyl-β-D-thiogalactopyranoside (IPTG).
   8234..8255    +  protein_bind   CAP binding site: CAP binding activates transcription in the presence of cAMP. E. coli catabolite activator protein
   8270..8300    +  promoter       lac promoter: promoter for the E. coli lac operon
   8308..8324    +  protein_bind   lac operator: The lac repressor binds to the lac operator to inhibit transcription in E. coli. This inhibition can be relieved by adding lactose or isopropyl-β-D-thiogalactopyranoside (IPTG). lac repressor encoded by lacI
   8369..8387    +  promoter       T3 promoter: promoter for bacteriophage T3 RNA polymerase
