[The description below was written by a language model from this plasmid's Addgene catalogue record and pLannotate feature annotations shown in this document.]
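Description:
Lenti-6XPRE-GFP is a third-generation, self-inactivating lentiviral reporter plasmid built on the pMVP/Lenti/Neo-DEST Gateway backbone. The catalogue purpose line calls it a destination vector, but the feature table shows attB1, attB4, attB3 and attB2 sites flanking assembled modules. This indicates the recombined expression product of a multi-fragment Gateway reaction rather than an empty destination vector. In bacteria it is maintained through a high-copy ColE1/pUC-type origin with ampicillin resistance. An f1 origin and leftover lac/T7/T3 cloning-vector elements are also present.

The viral portion has an RSV promoter driving a truncated HIV-1 5' LTR, which allows Tat-independent production of the genomic RNA. This is followed by the Ψ packaging signal with a gag fragment, the RRE for Rev-dependent nuclear export, the cPPT/CTS, and a ΔU3 3' LTR that inactivates LTR promoter activity after integration. An SV40 poly(A) signal and SV40 origin lie downstream of the 3' LTR.

The payload between the LTRs is a progesterone receptor reporter. Six consensus PGR binding sites (progesterone response elements) sit upstream of the synthetic minimal 2YBTATA promoter. The annotation detects only a short minimal-TATA match in this region and does not annotate the response elements themselves. This promoter drives EGFP, and transcription is terminated by a human growth hormone poly(A) signal. Because the minimal promoter should have low basal activity, EGFP fluorescence is expected to depend on activated progesterone receptor binding the response elements.

A separate SV40 promoter–neo cassette allows G418 selection of transduced mammalian cells independently of reporter activity. The construct is intended for making stable reporter cells in which progesterone receptor signaling can be read out by fluorescence.
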