Addgene plasmid #206171: Lenti-6XPRE-GFP
Purpose: pMVP Gateway destination vector (3rd generation lentiviral vector) containing 6 consensus PGR binding sites upstream of a minimal 2YBTATA promoter
Depositing lab: Renee van Amerongen. Depositing organization: University of Amsterdam. Publication: A molecular toolbox to study progesterone receptor signaling. Aarts MT, Wagner M, van der Wal T, van Boxtel AL, van Amerongen R. J Mammary Gland Biol Neoplasia. 2023 Nov 29;28(1):24. doi: 10.1007/s10911-023-09550-0. PubMed 38019315.
Backbone
  Vector backbone: pMVP/Lenti/Neo-DEST
  Backbone size w/o insert (bp): 8462
  Total vector size (bp): 8412
  Vector type: Lentiviral
  Selectable markers: Neomycin (select with G418)
Growth in bacteria
  Bacterial resistance: Ampicillin, 100 μg/mL
  Growth temperature: 37°C
  Growth strain: NEB Stable
  Copy number: Unknown
Gene/Insert
  Gene/Insert name: 6X PRE-eGFP
  Species: H. sapiens (human), Synthetic; PRE is human PGR binding site, 2YBTATA is a synthetic minimal promotor, eGFP is a fluorescent protein derived from Jellyfish
  Insert size (bp): 1564
  Promoter: 2YBTATA
  Cloning method: Gateway Cloning
  Sequencing primers: 5′ Attb1 fw; 3′ hGH-PA-R
Resource information
  A portion of this plasmid was derived from a plasmid made by: Gateway plasmids used to make this vector: Addgene: #206168, #121730, #121746, #121850
Terms and licenses: Academic/Nonprofit Terms; Industry Terms: Not Available to Industry
How to cite: Lenti-6XPRE-GFP was a gift from Renee van Amerongen (Addgene plasmid # 206171 ; http://n2t.net/addgene:206171 ; RRID:Addgene_206171)
